Addgene plasmid #123804: MTK3b_024
Purpose: Encodes human NFATC2 as a Type 3b part to be used in the MTK system
Depositing lab: Hana El-Samad. Depositing organization: University of California, San Francisco (UCSF). Publication: A Toolkit for Rapid Modular Construction of Biological Circuits in Mammalian Cells. Fonseca JP, Bonny AR, Kumar GR, Ng AH, Town J, Wu QC, Aslankoohi E, Chen SY, Dods G, Harrigan P, Osimiri LC, Kistler AL, El-Samad H. ACS Synth Biol. 2019 Nov 15;8(11):2593-2606. doi: 10.1021/acssynbio.9b00322. Epub 2019 Nov 5. PubMed 31686495.
Backbone
  Vector backbone: MTK0_027
  Vector type: Mammalian Expression
Growth in bacteria
  Bacterial resistance: Chloramphenicol, 25 μg/mL
  Growth temperature: 37°C
  Growth strain: DH5alpha
  Copy number: Unknown
Gene/Insert
  Gene/Insert name: NFATC2
  Species: H. sapiens (human)
  Entrez Gene: NFATC2 (a.k.a. JCOSL, NFAT1, NFATP)
  Cloning method: Restriction Enzyme; 5′ cloning site BsmBI (destroyed during cloning); 3′ cloning site BsmBI (destroyed during cloning)
Terms and licenses: Academic/Nonprofit Terms; Industry Terms: Not Available to Industry
Depositor comments: Type 3b parts are used for coding sequences in the MTK. Please visit https://www.biorxiv.org/content/10.1101/506188v2 for BioRxiv preprint
How to cite: MTK3b_024 was a gift from Hana El-Samad (Addgene plasmid # 123804 ; http://n2t.net/addgene:123804 ; RRID:Addgene_123804)
