[The description below was written by a language model from this plasmid's Addgene catalogue record and pLannotate feature annotations shown in this document.]
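Description:
MTK3b_024 is a part plasmid from the Mammalian Toolkit (MTK), a hierarchical modular cloning system for assembling genetic circuits for mammalian cells. It stores the human NFATC2 coding sequence (also known as NFAT1 or NFATP) as a Type 3b part, the position the toolkit reserves for coding sequences. The insert was placed in the MTK0_027 part-entry backbone using BsmBI sites that were destroyed during cloning, as is typical for Golden Gate-style domestication with a type IIS enzyme. The sequenced plasmid is about 4.4 kb, and the NFATC2 open reading frame occupies roughly 2.8 kb of it.

Although catalogued as a mammalian expression vector, the annotated features show only bacterial maintenance elements around the insert: a high-copy ColE1/pUC-type origin of replication, a chloramphenicol acetyltransferase gene with its native cat promoter for chloramphenicol selection in E. coli, and a lambda t0 terminator lying between the insert and the resistance cassette. No mammalian promoter, polyadenylation signal, tag or reporter is annotated, so the plasmid on its own would not be expected to drive NFATC2 expression in mammalian cells. It instead serves as a source of the coding sequence, to be combined with promoter, terminator and other part types from the toolkit into complete transcriptional units and then multi-gene constructs.

NFATC2 is a transcription factor involved in inducible cytokine gene expression in T cells, including IL-2, IL-3, IL-4, TNF-alpha and GM-CSF. The record does not state a specific application beyond use as an MTK coding part, nor whether the sequence carries any mutations or which isoform it represents.
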