Features (pLannotate 1.2.2; 5 found; start..end, strand, type, name):
    414..511     -  promoter       cat promoter: promoter of the E. coli cat gene encoding chloramphenicol acetyltransferase
    595..1183    +  rep_origin     ori: high-copy-number ColE1/pMB1/pBR322/pUC origin of replication
   1298..4069    +  CDS            NFATC2: NFAC2_HUMAN - Also known as NFAT1, NFATP. Experimental evidence at protein level: Swiss-Prot protein existence level 1. Plays a role in the inducible expression of cytokine genes in T-cells, especially in the induction of the IL-2, IL-3, IL-4, TNF-alpha or GM-CSF. Promotes invasive migration through the activation of GPC6 expression and WNT5A signaling pathway. From Homo sapiens (Human).
   4089..4123    -  terminator     lambda t0 terminator: minimal transcription terminator from phage lambda (Scholtissek and Grosse, 1987)
   4197..413     -  CDS            cat (across the origin): CAT_ECOLX - Experimental evidence at protein level: Swiss-Prot protein existence level 1. This enzyme is an effector of chloramphenicol resistance in bacteria. From Escherichia coli. This protein is used as a marker in many commonly used cloning vectors, such as pACYC184.
>Addgene plasmid #123804 | MTK3b_024 | addgene full sequence | sequence record 249726 | Addgene NGS Result
AACCCTTTAGGGAAATAGGCCAGGTTTTCACCGTAACACGCCACATCTTGCGAATATATGTGTAGAAACT
GCCGGAAATCGTCGTGGTATTCACTCCAGAGCGATGAAAACGTTTCAGTTTGCTCATGGAAAACGGTGTA
ACAAGGGTGAACACTATCCCATATCACCAGCTCACCGTCTTTCATTGCCATACGAAATTCCGGATGAGCA
TTCATCAGGCGGGCAAGAATGTGAATAAAGGCCGGATAAAACTTGTGCTTATTTTTCTTTACGGTCTTTA
AAAAGGCCGTAATATCCAGCTGAACGGTCTGGTTATAGGTACATTGAGCAACTGACTGAAATGCCTCAAA
ATGTTCTTTACGATGCCATTGGGATATATCAACGGTGGTATATCCAGTGATTTTTTTCTCCATTTTAGCT
TCCTTAGCTCCTGAAAATCTCGATAACTCAAAAAATACGCCCGGTAGTGATCTTATTTCATTATGGTGAA
AGTTGGAACCTCTTACGTGCCCGATCAATCATGACCAAAATCCCTTAACGTGAGTTTTCGTTCCACTGAG
CGTCAGACCCCGTAGAAAAGATCAAAGGATCTTCTTGAGATCCTTTTTTTCTGCGCGTAATCTGCTGCTT
GCAAACAAAAAAACCACCGCTACCAGCGGTGGTTTGTTTGCCGGATCAAGAGCTACCAACTCTTTTTCCG
AAGGTAACTGGCTTCAGCAGAGCGCAGATACCAAATACTGTTCTTCTAGTGTAGCCGTAGTTAGGCCACC
ACTTCAAGAACTCTGTAGCACCGCCTACATACCTCGCTCTGCTAATCCTGTTACCAGTGGCTGCTGCCAG
TGGCGATAAGTCGTGTCTTACCGGGTTGGACTCAAGACGATAGTTACCGGATAAGGCGCAGCGGTCGGGC
TGAACGGGGGGTTCGTGCACACAGCCCAGCTTGGAGCGAACGACCTACACCGAACTGAGATACCTACAGC
GTGAGCTATGAGAAAGCGCCACGCTTCCCGAAGGGAGAAAGGCGGACAGGTATCCGGTAAGCGGCAGGGT
CGGAACAGGAGAGCGCACGAGGGAGCTTCCAGGGGGAAACGCCTGGTATCTTTATAGTCCTGTCGGGTTT
CGCCACCTCTGACTTGAGCGTCGATTTTTGTGATGCTCGTCAGGGGGGCGGAGCCTATGGAAAAACGCCA
GCAACGCGGCCTTTTTACGGTTCCTGGCCTTTTGCTGGCCTTTTGCTCACATGTTCTTTCCTGCGTTATC
CCCTGATTCTGTGGATAACCGTAGTCGGTCTCATTCTAACGCCCCCGAGCGGCAGCCCCAACCCGACGGC
GGGGACGCCCCAGGCCACGAGCCTGGGGGCAGCCCCCAAGACGAGCTTGACTTCTCCATCCTCTTCGACT
ATGAGTATTTGAATCCGAACGAAGAAGAGCCGAATGCACATAAGGTCGCCAGCCCACCCTCCGGACCCGC
ATACCCCGATGATGTCCTGGACTATGGCCTCAAGCCATACAGCCCCCTTGCTAGTCTCTCTGGCGAGCCC
CCCGGCCGATTCGGAGAGCCGGATAGGGTAGGGCCGCAGAAGTTTCTGAGCGCGGCCAAGCCAGCAGGGG
CCTCGGGCCTGAGCCCTCGGATCGAGATCACTCCGTCCCACGAACTGATCCAGGCAGTGGGGCCCCTCCG
CATGAGAGATGCGGGCCTCCTGGTGGAGCAGCCGCCCCTGGCCGGGGTGGCCGCCAGCCCGAGGTTCACC
CTGCCCGTGCCCGGCTTCGAGGGCTACCGCGAGCCGCTTTGCTTGAGCCCCGCTAGCAGCGGCTCCTCTG
CCAGCTTCATTTCTGACACCTTCTCCCCCTACACCTCGCCCTGTGTCTCGCCCAATAACGGCGGGCCCGA
CGACCTGTGTCCGCAGTTTCAAAACATCCCTGCTCATTATTCCCCCAGAACCTCGCCAATAATGTCACCT
CGAACCAGCCTCGCCGAGGACAGCTGCCTGGGCCGCCACTCGCCCGTGCCCCGTCCGGCCTCCCGCTCCT
CATCGCCTGGTGCCAAGCGGAGGCATTCGTGCGCCGAGGCCTTGGTTGCCCTGCCGCCCGGAGCCTCACC
CCAGCGCTCCCGGAGCCCCTCGCCGCAGCCCTCATCTCACGTGGCACCCCAGGACCACGGCTCCCCGGCT
GGGTACCCCCCTGTGGCTGGCTCTGCCGTGATCATGGATGCCCTGAACAGCCTCGCCACGGACTCGCCTT
GTGGGATCCCCCCCAAGATGTGGAAGACCAGCCCTGACCCCTCGCCGGTGTCTGCCGCCCCATCCAAGGC
CGGCCTGCCTCGCCACATCTACCCGGCCGTGGAGTTCCTGGGGCCCTGCGAGCAGGGCGAGAGGAGAAAC
TCGGCTCCAGAATCCATCCTGCTGGTTCCGCCCACTTGGCCCAAGCCGCTGGTGCCTGCCATTCCCATCT
GCAGCATCCCAGTGACTGCATCCCTCCCTCCACTTGAGTGGCCGCTGTCCAGTCAGTCAGGCTCTTACGA
GCTGCGGATCGAGGTGCAGCCCAAGCCACATCACCGGGCCCACTATGAGACAGAAGGCAGCCGAGGGGCT
GTCAAAGCTCCAACTGGAGGCCACCCTGTGGTTCAGCTCCATGGCTACATGGAAAACAAGCCTCTGGGAC
TTCAGATCTTCATTGGGACAGCTGATGAGCGGATCCTTAAGCCGCACGCCTTCTACCAGGTGCACCGAAT
CACGGGGAAAACTGTCACCACCACCAGCTATGAGAAGATAGTGGGCAACACCAAAGTCCTGGAGATACCC
TTGGAGCCCAAAAACAACATGAGGGCAACCATCGACTGTGCGGGGATCTTGAAGCTTAGAAACGCCGACA
TTGAGCTGCGGAAAGGCGAAACGGACATTGGAAGAAAGAACACGCGGGTGAGACTGGTTTTCCGAGTTCA
CATCCCAGAGTCCAGTGGCAGAATTGTCTCTTTACAGACTGCATCTAACCCCATCGAGTGCTCCCAGCGA
TCTGCTCACGAGCTGCCCATGGTTGAAAGACAAGACACAGACAGCTGCCTGGTCTATGGCGGCCAGCAAA
TGATCCTCACGGGGCAGAACTTTACATCCGAGTCCAAAGTTGTGTTTACTGAGAAGACCACAGATGGACA
GCAAATTTGGGAGATGGAAGCCACGGTGGATAAGGACAAGAGCCAGCCCAACATGCTTTTTGTTGAGATC
CCTGAATATCGGAACAAGCATATCCGCACACCTGTAAAAGTGAACTTCTACGTCATCAATGGGAAGAGAA
AACGAAGTCAGCCTCAGCACTTTACCTACCACCCAGTCCCAGCCATCAAGACGGAGCCCACGGATGAATA
TGACCCCACTCTGATCTGCAGCCCCACCCATGGAGGCCTGGGGAGCCAGCCTTACTACCCCCAGCACCCG
ATGGTGGCCGAGTCCCCCTCCTGCCTCGTGGCCACCATGGCTCCCTGCCAGCAGTTCCGCACGGGGCTCT
CATCCCCTGACGCCCGCTACCAGCAACAGAACCCAGCGGCCGTACTCTACCAGCGGAGCAAGAGCCTGAG
CCCCAGCCTGCTGGGCTATCAGCAGCCGGCCCTCATGGCCGCCCCGCTGTCCCTTGCGGACGCTCACCGC
TCTGTGCTGGTGCACGCCGGCTCCCAGGGCCAGAGCTCAGCCCTGCTCCACCCCTCTCCGACCAACCAGC
AGGCCTCGCCTGTGATCCACTACTCACCCACCAACCAGCAGCTGCGCTGCGGAAGCCACCAGGAGTTCCA
GCACATCATGTACTGCGAGAATTTCGCACCAGGCACCACCAGACCTGGCCCGCCCCCGGTCAGTCAAGGT
CAGAGGCTGAGCCCGGGTTCCTACCCCACAGTCATTCAGCAGCAGAATGCCACGAGCCAAAGAGCCGCCA
AAAACGGACCCCCGGTCAGTGACCAAAAGGAAGTATTACCTGCGGGGGTGACCATTAAACAGGAGCAGAA
CTTGGACCAGACCTACTTGGATGATGTTAATGAAATTATCAGGAAGGAGTTTTCAGGACCTCCTGCCAGA
AATCAGACGGGATCCTGAGACCAGACCAATAAAAAACGCCCGGCGGCAACCGAGCGTTCTGAACAAATCC
AGATGGAGTTCTGAGGTCATTACTGGATCTATCAACAGGAGTCCAAGCGAGCTCGATATCAAATTACGCC
CCGCCCTGCCACTCATCGCAGTACTGTTGTAATTCATTAAGCATTCTGCCGACATGGAAGCCATCACAAA
CGGCATGATGAACCTGAATCGCCAGCGGCATCAGCACCTTGTCGCCTTGCGTATAATATTTGCCCATGGT
GAAAACGGGGGCGAAGAAGTTGTCCATATTGGCCACGTTTAAATCAAAACTGGTGAAACTCACCCAGGGA
TTGGCTGAAACGAAAAACATATTCTCAATA
